Addgene plasmid #141089: pHLuc (Antares-SEPLuc C1A4E+6)
Purpose: final optimized bioluminescent reporter for detecting extracellular pH changes in tumor acidosis
Depositing lab: Jeak Ling Ding. Depositing organization: National University of Singapore. Publication: pHLuc, a Ratiometric Luminescent Reporter for in vivo Monitoring of Tumor Acidosis. Ong TT, Ang Z, Verma R, Koean R, Tam JKC, Ding JL. Front Bioeng Biotechnol. 2020 May 8;8:412. doi: 10.3389/fbioe.2020.00412. eCollection 2020. PubMed 32457886.
Backbone
  Vector backbone: pCDNA3.1
  Backbone manufacturer: Thermo Fisher Scientific
  Backbone size w/o insert (bp): 4606
  Total vector size (bp): 9169
  Modifications to backbone: Neomycin deleted
  Vector type: Mammalian Expression
  Selectable markers: Puromycin
Growth in bacteria
  Bacterial resistance: Ampicillin, 100 μg/mL
  Growth temperature: 37°C
  Growth strain: DH5alpha
  Copy number: Unknown
Gene/Insert
  Gene/Insert name: Antares-T2A-puromycin-IRESv24-SEP-C1A4E+6 (alt names: pHLuc; Antares-SEPLuc C1A4E+6)
  Species: H. sapiens (human), M. musculus (mouse)
  Insert size (bp): 4563
  Promoter: CMV
  Cloning method: Unknown
  Sequencing primers: 5′ T7 forward (TTAATACGACTCACTATAGGG); 3′ BGH reverse (TAGAAGGCACAGTCGAGG)
Terms and licenses: Academic/Nonprofit Terms; Industry Terms: Not Available to Industry
How to cite: pHLuc (Antares-SEPLuc C1A4E+6) was a gift from Jeak Ling Ding (Addgene plasmid # 141089 ; http://n2t.net/addgene:141089 ; RRID:Addgene_141089)
