[The description below was written by a language model from this plasmid's Addgene catalogue record and pLannotate feature annotations shown in this document.]
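Description:
pHLuc (Antares-SEPLuc C1A4E+6) is a mammalian expression plasmid of about 9.2 kb built on a pcDNA3.1 backbone from which the neomycin resistance gene has been deleted. The SV40 promoter and SV40 poly(A) signal remain, flanking only a short residual fragment annotated as ble. It is propagated in E. coli through a high-copy ColE1/pUC-type origin with ampicillin selection (AmpR), and it also carries an f1 origin. Stable mammalian lines are selected with puromycin, whose resistance gene sits inside the expression cassette rather than in a separate unit.

The payload is a single CMV enhancer/promoter-driven bicistronic transcript terminated by the bGH poly(A) signal, with a T7 promoter upstream of the insert. The first cistron is Antares joined by a T2A peptide to puromycin N-acetyltransferase. Antares is an orange-red bioluminescent fusion of a NanoLuc-type luciferase with CyOFP fluorescent domains. The automated annotation labels this region by homology as cp-mKate, RCaMP and VC155 fragments, which are probably similarity hits rather than true components. An EMCV-type IRES (named IRESv24 in the record) then drives the second cistron, SEP-C1A4E+6. This consists of a short mouse acrosin fragment, plausibly a secretion signal, followed by a pH-sensitive pHluorin (superecliptic per the insert name), an Oplophorus-derived luciferase, and a C-terminal mouse Thy1 fragment, consistent with a GPI-anchoring signal for cell-surface display.

The pH-responsive SEP–luciferase pair faces the extracellular space, while Antares presumably provides a reference emission for the ratiometric readout. The record describes the plasmid as the final optimised bioluminescent reporter for extracellular pH changes in tumour acidosis, intended for in vivo monitoring. The depositor and sequencing-derived records show the same feature layout, differing by only a few bases in length.
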