Features (pLannotate 1.2.2; 27 found; start..end, strand, type, name):
     44..268     +  polyA_signal   bGH poly(A) signal: bovine growth hormone polyadenylation signal
    272..293     +  promoter       SV40 promoter (fragment): SV40 enhancer and early promoter
    314..742     +  rep_origin     f1 ori (sequence partly withheld): f1 bacteriophage origin of replication; arrow indicates direction of (+) strand synthesis
    756..1085    +  promoter       SV40 promoter: SV40 enhancer and early promoter
   1172..1330    +  CDS            ble (fragment): BLE_KLEPN - Experimental evidence at protein level: Swiss-Prot protein existence level 1. Binding protein with a strong affinity to the bleomycin family of antibiotics. Binds to CL990; an antimitotic-antibiotic compound. From Klebsiella pneumoniae.
   1325..1446    +  polyA_signal   SV40 poly(A) signal: SV40 polyadenylation signal
   1519..1535    -  protein_bind   lac operator: The lac repressor binds to the lac operator to inhibit transcription in E. coli. This inhibition can be relieved by adding lactose or isopropyl-β-D-thiogalactopyranoside (IPTG). lac repressor encoded by lacI
   1543..1573    -  promoter       lac promoter: promoter for the E. coli lac operon
   1588..1609    -  protein_bind   CAP binding site: CAP binding activates transcription in the presence of cAMP. E. coli catabolite activator protein
   1622..1714    -  CDS            lacI (fragment): lac repressor; lacI; The lac repressor binds to the lac operator to inhibit transcription in E. coli. This inhibition can be relieved by adding lactose or isopropyl-β-D-thiogalactopyranoside (IPTG).
   1897..2482    -  rep_origin     ori: high-copy-number ColE1/pMB1/pBR322/pUC origin of replication
   2653..3513    -  CDS            AmpR: β-lactamase; bla; confers resistance to ampicillin, carbenicillin, and related antibiotics
   3514..3618    -  promoter       AmpR promoter: bla
   3677..3729    -  misc_feature   bom (fragment): basis of mobility region from pBR322
   3884..4263    +  enhancer       CMV enhancer: human cytomegalovirus immediate early enhancer
   4264..4467    +  promoter       CMV promoter: human cytomegalovirus (CMV) immediate early promoter
   4463..4496    +  LTR            5' LTR (truncated) (fragment): truncated 5' long terminal repeat (LTR) from HIV-1
   4512..4530    +  promoter       T7 promoter: promoter for bacteriophage T7 RNA polymerase
   4625..5113    +  CDS            cp-mKate (fragment): cp-mKate is a basic (constitutively fluorescent) red fluorescent protein published in 2011, derived from Entacmaea quadricolor.
   5048..6469    +  CDS            RCaMP: RCaMP is a basic (constitutively fluorescent) red fluorescent protein published in 2013, derived from Entacmaea quadricolor.
   6467..6487    +  CDS            VC155 (fragment): C-terminal fragment of mVenus for use in bimolecular fluorescence complementation (BiFC) (Kodama and Hu, 2010)
   6557..7156    +  CDS            PuroR (fragment): puromycin N-acetyltransferase; pac from Streptomyces; confers resistance to puromycin
   7269..7731    +  misc_feature   IRES: internal ribosome entry site (IRES) of the encephalomyocarditis virus (EMCV)
   7736..7807    +  CDS            Acr (fragment): ACRO_MOUSE - Experimental evidence at protein level: Swiss-Prot protein existence level 1. Acrosin is the major protease of mammalian spermatozoa. It is a serine protease of trypsin-like cleavage specificity, it is synthesized in a zymogen form, proacrosin and stored in the acrosome. From Mus musculus (Mouse).
   7826..8536    +  CDS            pHluorin, ecliptic: pHluorin, ecliptic is a multistate long stokes shift fluorescent protein published in 1998, derived from Aequorea victoria.
   8555..9061    +  CDS            LUCI_OPLGR (fragment): Experimental evidence at protein level: Swiss-Prot protein existence level 1. Catalytic subunit of oplophorus-luciferin 2-monooxygenase. Oxidoreductase that converts coelenterazine (the oplophorus luciferin) to coelenteramide under emission of blue light with a maximum at 454 nm. Is also active with bisdeoxycoelenterazine. From Oplophorus gracilirostris (Luminous shrimp).
   9074..9166    +  CDS            Thy1 (fragment): THY1_MOUSE - Also known as Thy-1. Experimental evidence at protein level: Swiss-Prot protein existence level 1. May play a role in cell-cell or cell-ligand interactions during synaptogenesis and other events in the brain. From Mus musculus (Mouse).
>Addgene plasmid #141089 | pHLuc (Antares-SEPLuc C1A4E+6) | depositor full sequence | sequence record 274013 | pHLuc (Antares-SEPLuc C1A4E+6) sequence 9169 bps
CTCGAGTCTAGAGGGCCCGTTTAAACCCGCTGATCAGCCTCGACTGTGCCTTCTAGTTGCCAGCCATCTG
TTGTTTGCCCCTCCCCCGTGCCTTCCTTGACCCTGGAAGGTGCCACTCCCACTGTCCTTTCCTAATAAAA
TGAGGAAATTGCATCGCATTGTCTGAGTAGGTGTCATTCTATTCTGGGGGGTGGGGTGGGGCAGGACAGC
AAGGGGGAGGATTGGGAAGACAATAGCAGGCATGCTGGGGATGCGGTGGGCTCTATGGCTTCTGAGGCGG
AAAGAACCAGCTGGGGCTCTAGGGGGTATCCCC
[124 nt withheld, positions 314-437]
C
[91 nt withheld, positions 439-529]
A
[49 nt withheld, positions 531-579]
CCTTTGACGTTGGAGTCCACGTTCTTT
[37 nt withheld, positions 607-643]
ACCCTATCTCGGTCTATTCTTTTGATTTATAAGGGATTTTGCCGATTTCGGCCTATTGGTTAAAAAATGA
GCTGATTTAACAAAAATTTAACGCGAATTAATTCTGTGGAATGTGTGTCAGTTAGGGTGTGGAAAGTCCC
CAGGCTCCCCAGCAGGCAGAAGTATGCAAAGCATGCATCTCAATTAGTCAGCAACCAGGTGTGGAAAGTC
CCCAGGCTCCCCAGCAGGCAGAAGTATGCAAAGCATGCATCTCAATTAGTCAGCAACCATAGTCCCGCCC
CTAACTCCGCCCATCCCGCCCCTAACTCCGCCCAGTTCCGCCCATTCTCCGCCCCATGGCTGACTAATTT
TTTTTATTTATGCAGAGGCCGAGGCCGCCTCTGCCTCTGAGCTATTCCAGAAGTAGTGAGGAGGCTTTTT
TGGAGGCCTAGGCTTTTGCAAAAAGCTCCCGGGAGCTTGTATATCCATTTTCGGATCTGATCAAGAGACA
GGATGAGGATCGTTTCGCGCGGGACTCTGGGGTTCGAAATGACCGACCAAGCGACGCCCAACCTGCCATC
ACGAGATTTCGATTCCACCGCCGCCTTCTATGAAAGGTTGGGCTTCGGAATCGTTTTCCGGGACGCCGGC
TGGATGATCCTCCAGCGCGGGGATCTCATGCTGGAGTTCTTCGCCCACCCCAACTTGTTTATTGCAGCTT
ATAATGGTTACAAATAAAGCAATAGCATCACAAATTTCACAAATAAAGCATTTTTTTCACTGCATTCTAG
TTGTGGTTTGTCCAAACTCATCAATGTATCTTATCATGTCTGTATACCGTCGACCTCTAGCTAGAGCTTG
GCGTAATCATGGTCATAGCTGTTTCCTGTGTGAAATTGTTATCCGCTCACAATTCCACACAACATACGAG
CCGGAAGCATAAAGTGTAAAGCCTGGGGTGCCTAATGAGTGAGCTAACTCACATTAATTGCGTTGCGCTC
ACTGCCCGCTTTCCAGTCGGGAAACCTGTCGTGCCAGCTGCATTAATGAATCGGCCAACGCGCGGGGAGA
GGCGGTTTGCGTATTGGGCGCTCTTCCGCTTCCTCGCTCACTGACTCGCTGCGCTCGGTCGTTCGGCTGC
GGCGAGCGGTATCAGCTCACTCAAAGGCGGTAATACGGTTATCCACAGAATCAGGGGATAACGCAGGAAA
GAACATGTGAGCAAAAGGCCAGCAAAAGGCCAGGAACCGTAAAAAGGCCGCGTTGCTGGCGTTTTTCCAT
AGGCTCCGCCCCCCTGACGAGCATCACAAAAATCGACGCTCAAGTCAGAGGTGGCGAAACCCGACAGGAC
TATAAAGATACCAGGCGTTTCCCCCTGGAAGCTCCCTCGTGCGCTCTCCTGTTCCGACCCTGCCGCTTAC
CGGATACCTGTCCGCCTTTCTCCCTTCGGGAAGCGTGGCGCTTTCTCATAGCTCACGCTGTAGGTATCTC
AGTTCGGTGTAGGTCGTTCGCTCCAAGCTGGGCTGTGTGCACGAACCCCCCGTTCAGCCCGACCGCTGCG
CCTTATCCGGTAACTATCGTCTTGAGTCCAACCCGGTAAGACACGACTTATCGCCACTGGCAGCAGCCAC
TGGTAACAGGATTAGCAGAGCGAGGTATGTAGGCGGTGCTACAGAGTTCTTGAAGTGGTGGCCTAACTAC
GGCTACACTAGAAGAACAGTATTTGGTATCTGCGCTCTGCTGAAGCCAGTTACCTTCGGAAAAAGAGTTG
GTAGCTCTTGATCCGGCAAACAAACCACCGCTGGTAGCGGTTTTTTTGTTTGCAAGCAGCAGATTACGCG
CAGAAAAAAAGGATCTCAAGAAGATCCTTTGATCTTTTCTACGGGGTCTGACGCTCAGTGGAACGAAAAC
TCACGTTAAGGGATTTTGGTCATGAGATTATCAAAAAGGATCTTCACCTAGATCCTTTTAAATTAAAAAT
GAAGTTTTAAATCAATCTAAAGTATATATGAGTAAACTTGGTCTGACAGTTACCAATGCTTAATCAGTGA
GGCACCTATCTCAGCGATCTGTCTATTTCGTTCATCCATAGTTGCCTGACTCCCCGTCGTGTAGATAACT
ACGATACGGGAGGGCTTACCATCTGGCCCCAGTGCTGCAATGATACCGCGAGACCCACGCTCACCGGCTC
CAGATTTATCAGCAATAAACCAGCCAGCCGGAAGGGCCGAGCGCAGAAGTGGTCCTGCAACTTTATCCGC
CTCCATCCAGTCTATTAATTGTTGCCGGGAAGCTAGAGTAAGTAGTTCGCCAGTTAATAGTTTGCGCAAC
GTTGTTGCCATTGCTACAGGCATCGTGGTGTCACGCTCGTCGTTTGGTATGGCTTCATTCAGCTCCGGTT
CCCAACGATCAAGGCGAGTTACATGATCCCCCATGTTGTGCAAAAAAGCGGTTAGCTCCTTCGGTCCTCC
GATCGTTGTCAGAAGTAAGTTGGCCGCAGTGTTATCACTCATGGTTATGGCAGCACTGCATAATTCTCTT
ACTGTCATGCCATCCGTAAGATGCTTTTCTGTGACTGGTGAGTACTCAACCAAGTCATTCTGAGAATAGT
GTATGCGGCGACCGAGTTGCTCTTGCCCGGCGTCAATACGGGATAATACCGCGCCACATAGCAGAACTTT
AAAAGTGCTCATCATTGGAAAACGTTCTTCGGGGCGAAAACTCTCAAGGATCTTACCGCTGTTGAGATCC
AGTTCGATGTAACCCACTCGTGCACCCAACTGATCTTCAGCATCTTTTACTTTCACCAGCGTTTCTGGGT
GAGCAAAAACAGGAAGGCAAAATGCCGCAAAAAAGGGAATAAGGGCGACACGGAAATGTTGAATACTCAT
ACTCTTCCTTTTTCAATATTATTGAAGCATTTATCAGGGTTATTGTCTCATGAGCGGATACATATTTGAA
TGTATTTAGAAAAATAAACAAATAGGGGTTCCGCGCACATTTCCCCGAAAAGTGCCACCTGACGTCGACG
GATCGGGAGATCTCCCGATCCCCTATGGTGCACTCTCAGTACAATCTGCTCTGATGCCGCATAGTTAAGC
CAGTATCTGCTCCCTGCTTGTGTGTTGGAGGTCGCTGAGTAGTGCGCGAGCAAAATTTAAGCTACAACAA
GGCAAGGCTTGACCGACAATTGCATGAAGAATCTGCTTAGGGTTAGGCGTTTTGCGCTGCTTCGCGATGT
ACGGGCCAGATATACGCGTTGACATTGATTATTGACTAGTTATTAATAGTAATCAATTACGGGGTCATTA
GTTCATAGCCCATATATGGAGTTCCGCGTTACATAACTTACGGTAAATGGCCCGCCTGGCTGACCGCCCA
ACGACCCCCGCCCATTGACGTCAATAATGACGTATGTTCCCATAGTAACGCCAATAGGGACTTTCCATTG
ACGTCAATGGGTGGAGTATTTACGGTAAACTGCCCACTTGGCAGTACATCAAGTGTATCATATGCCAAGT
ACGCCCCCTATTGACGTCAATGACGGTAAATGGCCCGCCTGGCATTATGCCCAGTACATGACCTTATGGG
ACTTTCCTACTTGGCAGTACATCTACGTATTAGTCATCGCTATTACCATGGTGATGCGGTTTTGGCAGTA
CATCAATGGGCGTGGATAGCGGTTTGACTCACGGGGATTTCCAAGTCTCCACCCCATTGACGTCAATGGG
AGTTTGTTTTGGCACCAAAATCAACGGGACTTTCCAAAATGTCGTAACAACTCCGCCCCATTGACGCAAA
TGGGCGGTAGGCGTGTACGGTGGGAGGTCTATATAAGCAGAGCTCTCTGGCTAACTAGAGAACCCACTGC
TTACTGGCTTATCGAAATTAATACGACTCACTATAGGGAGACCCAAGCTGGCTAGCGTTTAAACTTAAGC
TTGGTACCGAGCTCGGATCCACTAGTCCAGTGTGGTGGAATTCATGGTGAGCAAGGGCGAGGAGCTGATC
AAGGAGAACATGAGAAGCAAGCTGTACCTGGAAGGCAGCGTGAACGGCCACCAGTTCAAGTGCACCCACG
AAGGGGAGGGCAAGCCCTACGAGGGCAAGCAGACCAACAGGATCAAGGTGGTGGAGGGAGGCCCCCTGCC
GTTCGCATTCGACATCCTGGCCACCCACTTTATGTACGGGAGCAAGGTGTTCATCAAGTACCCCGCCGAC
CTCCCCGATTATTTTAAGCAGTCCTTCCCTGAGGGCTTCACATGGGAGAGAGTCATGGTGTTCGAAGACG
GGGGCGTGCTGACCGCCACCCAGGACACCAGCCTCCAGGACGGCGAGCTCATCTACAACGTCAAGGTCAG
AGGGGTGAACTTCCCAGCCAACGGCCCCGTGATGCAGAAGAAAACACTGGGCTGGGAGCCCAGCACCGAG
ACCATGTACCCCGCTGACGGCGGCCTGGAAGGCAGATGCGACAAGGCCCTGAAGCTCGTGGGCGGGGGCC
ACCTGCACGTCAACTTCAAGACCACATACAAGTCCAAGAAACCCGTGAAGATGCCCGGCGTCCACTACGT
GGACCGCAGACTGGAAAGAATCAAGGAGGCCGACAACGAGACCTACGTCGAGCAGTACGAGCACGCTGTG
GCCAGATACTCCAACCTGGGCGGAGGCTTCACACTCGAAGATTTCGTTGGGGACTGGCGACAGACAGCCG
GCTACAACCTGGACCAAGTCCTTGAACAGGGAGGTGTGTCCAGTTTGTTTCAGAATCTCGGGGTGTCCGT
AACTCCGATCCAAAGGATTGTCCTGAGCGGTGAAAATGGGCTGAAGATCGACATCCATGTCATCATCCCG
TATGAAGGTCTGAGCGGCGACCAAATGGGCCAGATCGAAAAAATTTTTAAGGTGGTGTACCCTGTGGATG
ATCATCACTTTAAGGTGATCCTGCACTATGGCACACTGGTAATCGACGGGGTTACGCCGAACATGATCGA
CTATTTCGGACGGCCGTATGAAGGCATCGCCGTGTTCGACGGCAAAAAGATCACTGTAACAGGGACCCTG
TGGAACGGCAACAAAATTATCGACGAGCGCCTGATCAACCCCGACGGCTCCCTGCTGTTCCGAGTAACCA
TCAACGGAGTGACCGGCTGGCGGCTGTGCGAACGCATTCTGGCGAGGCACGAGCTGATCAAGGAGAACAT
GAGAAGCAAGCTGTACCTGGAAGGCAGCGTGAACGGCCACCAGTTCAAGTGCACCCACGAAGGGGAGGGC
AAGCCCTACGAGGGCAAGCAGACCAACAGGATCAAGGTGGTGGAGGGAGGCCCCCTGCCGTTCGCATTCG
ACATCCTGGCCACCCACTTTATGTACGGGAGCAAGGTGTTCATCAAGTACCCCGCCGACCTCCCCGATTA
TTTTAAGCAGTCCTTCCCTGAGGGCTTCACATGGGAGAGAGTCATGGTGTTCGAAGACGGGGGCGTGCTG
ACCGCCACCCAGGACACCAGCCTCCAGGACGGCGAGCTCATCTACAACGTCAAGGTCAGAGGGGTGAACT
TCCCAGCCAACGGCCCCGTGATGCAGAAGAAAACACTGGGCTGGGAGCCCAGCACCGAGACCATGTACCC
CGCTGACGGCGGCCTGGAAGGCAGATGCGACAAGGCCCTGAAGCTCGTGGGCGGGGGCCACCTGCACGTC
AACTTCAAGACCACATACAAGTCCAAGAAACCCGTGAAGATGCCCGGCGTCCACTACGTGGACCGCAGAC
TGGAAAGAATCAAGGAGGCCGACAACGAGACCTACGTCGAGCAGTACGAGCACGCTGTGGCCAGATACTC
CAACCTGGGCGGAGGCATGGACGAGCTGTACAAGGCGGCCGCTGAGGGCAGAGGAAGTCTTCTAACATGC
GGTGACGTGGAGGAGAATCCCGGCCCTTCCGGGATGACCGAGTACAAGCCCACGGTGCGCCTCGCCACCC
GCGACGACGTCCCCAGGGCCGTACGCACCCTCGCCGCCGCGTTCGCCGACTACCCCGCCACGCGCCACAC
CGTCGATCCGGACCGCCACCTCGAGCGGGTCACCGAGCTGCAAGAACTCTTCCTCACGCGCGTCGGGCTC
GACATCGGCAAGGTGTGGGTCGCGGACGACGGCGCCGCGGTGGCGGTCTGGACCACGCCGGAGAGCGTCG
AAGCGGGGGCGGTGTTCGCCGAGATCGGCCCGCGCATGGCCGAGTTGAGCGGTTCCCGGCTGGCCGCGCA
GCAACAGATGGAAGGCCTCCTGGCGCCGCACCGGCCCAAGGAGCCCGCGTGGTTCCTGGCCACCGTCGGC
GTCTCGCCCGACCACCAGGGCAAGGGTCTGGGCAGCGCCGTCGTGCTCCCCGGAGTGGAGGCGGCCGAGC
GCGCCGGGGTGCCCGCCTTCCTGGAGACCTCCGCGCCCCGCAACCTCCCCTTCTACGAGCGGCTCGGCTT
CACCGTCACCGCCGACGTCGAGGTGCCCGAAGGACCGCGCACCTGGTGCATGACCCGCAAGCCCGGTGCC
TGAACCCCTCTCCCTCCCCCCCCCCTAACGTTACTGGCCGAAGCCGCTTGGAATAAGGCCGGTGTGCGTT
TGTCTATATGTTATTTTCCACCATATTGCCGTCTTTTGGCAATGTGAGGGCCCGGAAACCTGGCCCTGTC
TTCTTGACGAGCATTCCTAGGGGTCTTTCCCCTCTCGCCAAAGGAATGCAAGGTCTGTTGAATGTCGTGA
AGGAAGCAGTTCCTCTGGAAGCTTCTTGAAGACAAACAACGTCTGTAGCGACCCTTTGCAGGCAGCGGAA
CCCCCCACCTGGCGACAGGTGCCTCTGCGGCCAAAAGCCACGTGTATAAGATACACCTGCAAAGGCGGCA
CAACCCCAGTGCCACGTTGTGAGTTGGATAGTTGTGGAAAGAGTCAAATGGCTCTCCTCAAGCGTATTCA
ACAAGGGGCTGAAGGATGCCCAGAAGGTACCCCATTGTATGGGATCTGATCTGGGGCCTCGGTGCACATG
CTTTACATGTGTTTAGTCGAGGTTAAAAAAACGTCTAGGCCCCCCGAACCACGGGGACGTGGTTTTCCTT
TGAAAAACACGATGATAATGTGATGGTTGAGATGTTGCCAACCGTAGCTGTGCTCGTTTTGGCTGTCAGC
GTAGTCGCTAAAGATAATACAACACTTCAGGAGTTCGCAACATCTAAGGGAGAAGAGTTGTTTACTGGCG
TAGTACCCATTCTTGTGGAACTTGACGGCGATGTTAATGGTCATAAGTTCTCTGTGTCTGGTGAGGGCGA
GGGGGATGCTACATATGGTAAATTGACCCTCAAATTTATTTGTACAACCGGGAAGCTCCCTGTACCCTGG
CCTACTCTCGTGACCACCCTCACCTACGGGGTACAATGTTTTTCCAGATACCCCGATCACATGAAGCGCC
ACGATTTCTTCAAAAGTGCCATGCCCGAGGGTTACGTCCAGGAACGCACAATATTTTTCAAGGATGATGG
AAATTACAAAACCCGCGCCGAGGTTAAGTTCGAGGGGGATACCCTCGTTAACCGGATTGAACTGAAGGGT
ATCGACTTTAAGGAGGACGGTAATATATTGGGGCATAAATTGGAATACAACTATAACGACCACCAGGTGT
ATATCATGGCCGATAAACAGAAGAACGGCATCAAAGCAAACTTTAAAATTAGGCATAACATAGAGGATGG
TGGCGTTCAGCTTGCTGATCACTATCAACAGAATACCCCTATAGGTGATGGACCCGTGCTCCTCCCAGAT
AACCATTACTTGTTTACAACTTCTACACTCTCTAAGGACCCCAACGAAAAGAGAGACCACATGGTGCTCT
TGGAGTTCGTAACTGCCGCCGGAATTACACATGGTATGGACGAGCTCTACAAGGATATTTCCGGGGGGGT
CTTTACACTTGAAGATTTCGTCGGGGATTGGAGACAAACTGCCGGTTATAATCTTGATCAGGTGCTTGAG
CAAGGGGGGCTGAGCTCCCTTTTTCAAAAGCTGGGTGTATCTGTCACCCCTATCCAAAAGATTGTGCTTA
GCGGTGAAAATGGTCTCAAAATCGACATCCACGTGATCATCCCATACGAGGGTCTTAGTGGATACCAGAT
GGGGCAGATAGAGAAGATTTTCAAAGTTGTTTACCCTGTCGACGACCACCATTTCAAAGTAATTCTGCAC
TACGGAACCCTCGTCATAGACGGGGTCACACCCAACATGATAGATTACTTTGGGCGACCCTATGAAGGGA
TAGCAGTATTCGACGGCAAAAAGATAACCGTGACAGGCACCCTGTGGAATGGAAACAAAATTATAGATGA
GCGCCTGATCAACCCTGACGGTTCTTTGTTGTTCAGGGTTACAATCAATGGTGTCACAGGCTGGAGGCTC
TGTGAGAACATCCTGGCTCAGTTGGAGAATGGGGGGATCTCCCTCTTGGTGCAAAATACATCATGGATGT
TGCTTCTTCTTCTTAGCTTGAGCCTCTTGCAGGCATTGGATTTCATCAGTCTCTAA
