Features (pLannotate 1.2.2; 27 found; start..end, strand, type, name):
     29..253     +  polyA_signal   bGH poly(A) signal: bovine growth hormone polyadenylation signal
    257..278     +  promoter       SV40 promoter (fragment): SV40 enhancer and early promoter
    299..727     +  rep_origin     f1 ori (sequence partly withheld): f1 bacteriophage origin of replication; arrow indicates direction of (+) strand synthesis
    741..1070    +  promoter       SV40 promoter: SV40 enhancer and early promoter
   1157..1315    +  CDS            ble (fragment): BLE_KLEPN - Experimental evidence at protein level: Swiss-Prot protein existence level 1. Binding protein with a strong affinity to the bleomycin family of antibiotics. Binds to CL990; an antimitotic-antibiotic compound. From Klebsiella pneumoniae.
   1310..1431    +  polyA_signal   SV40 poly(A) signal: SV40 polyadenylation signal
   1504..1520    -  protein_bind   lac operator: The lac repressor binds to the lac operator to inhibit transcription in E. coli. This inhibition can be relieved by adding lactose or isopropyl-β-D-thiogalactopyranoside (IPTG). lac repressor encoded by lacI
   1528..1558    -  promoter       lac promoter: promoter for the E. coli lac operon
   1573..1594    -  protein_bind   CAP binding site: CAP binding activates transcription in the presence of cAMP. E. coli catabolite activator protein
   1607..1699    -  CDS            lacI (fragment): lac repressor; lacI; The lac repressor binds to the lac operator to inhibit transcription in E. coli. This inhibition can be relieved by adding lactose or isopropyl-β-D-thiogalactopyranoside (IPTG).
   1882..2470    -  rep_origin     ori: high-copy-number ColE1/pMB1/pBR322/pUC origin of replication
   2641..3501    -  CDS            AmpR: β-lactamase; bla; confers resistance to ampicillin, carbenicillin, and related antibiotics
   3502..3606    -  promoter       AmpR promoter: bla
   3665..3717    -  misc_feature   bom (fragment): basis of mobility region from pBR322
   3872..4251    +  enhancer       CMV enhancer: human cytomegalovirus immediate early enhancer
   4252..4455    +  promoter       CMV promoter: human cytomegalovirus (CMV) immediate early promoter
   4451..4484    +  LTR            5' LTR (truncated) (fragment): truncated 5' long terminal repeat (LTR) from HIV-1
   4500..4518    +  promoter       T7 promoter: promoter for bacteriophage T7 RNA polymerase
   4613..5101    +  CDS            cp-mKate (fragment): cp-mKate is a basic (constitutively fluorescent) red fluorescent protein published in 2011, derived from Entacmaea quadricolor.
   5036..6457    +  CDS            RCaMP: RCaMP is a basic (constitutively fluorescent) red fluorescent protein published in 2013, derived from Entacmaea quadricolor.
   6455..6475    +  CDS            VC155 (fragment): C-terminal fragment of mVenus for use in bimolecular fluorescence complementation (BiFC) (Kodama and Hu, 2010)
   6545..7144    +  CDS            PuroR: puromycin N-acetyltransferase; pac from Streptomyces alboniger; confers resistance to puromycin
   7257..7719    +  misc_feature   IRES: internal ribosome entry site (IRES) of the encephalomyocarditis virus (EMCV)
   7724..7795    +  CDS            Acr (fragment): ACRO_MOUSE - Experimental evidence at protein level: Swiss-Prot protein existence level 1. Acrosin is the major protease of mammalian spermatozoa. It is a serine protease of trypsin-like cleavage specificity, it is synthesized in a zymogen form, proacrosin and stored in the acrosome. From Mus musculus (Mouse).
   7814..8524    +  CDS            pHluorin, ecliptic: pHluorin, ecliptic is a multistate long stokes shift fluorescent protein published in 1998, derived from Aequorea victoria.
   8543..9049    +  CDS            LUCI_OPLGR (fragment): Experimental evidence at protein level: Swiss-Prot protein existence level 1. Catalytic subunit of oplophorus-luciferin 2-monooxygenase. Oxidoreductase that converts coelenterazine (the oplophorus luciferin) to coelenteramide under emission of blue light with a maximum at 454 nm. Is also active with bisdeoxycoelenterazine. From Oplophorus gracilirostris (Luminous shrimp).
   9062..9154    +  CDS            Thy1 (fragment): THY1_MOUSE - Also known as Thy-1. Experimental evidence at protein level: Swiss-Prot protein existence level 1. May play a role in cell-cell or cell-ligand interactions during synaptogenesis and other events in the brain. From Mus musculus (Mouse).
>Addgene plasmid #141089 | pHLuc (Antares-SEPLuc C1A4E+6) | addgene full sequence | sequence record 297668 | Addgene NGS Result
CCCGTTTAAACCCGCTGATCAGCCTCGACTGTGCCTTCTAGTTGCCAGCCATCTGTTGTTTGCCCCTCCC
CCGTGCCTTCCTTGACCCTGGAAGGTGCCACTCCCACTGTCCTTTCCTAATAAAATGAGGAAATTGCATC
GCATTGTCTGAGTAGGTGTCATTCTATTCTGGGGGGTGGGGTGGGGCAGGACAGCAAGGGGGAGGATTGG
GAAGACAATAGCAGGCATGCTGGGGATGCGGTGGGCTCTATGGCTTCTGAGGCGGAAAGAACCAGCTGGG
GCTCTAGGGGGTATCCCC
[124 nt withheld, positions 299-422]
C
[91 nt withheld, positions 424-514]
A
[49 nt withheld, positions 516-564]
CCTTTGACGTTGGAGTCCACGTTCTTT
[37 nt withheld, positions 592-628]
ACCCTATCTCGGTCTATTCTTTTGATTTATAAGGGATTTTGCCGATTTCGGCCTATTGGTTAAAAAATGA
GCTGATTTAACAAAAATTTAACGCGAATTAATTCTGTGGAATGTGTGTCAGTTAGGGTGTGGAAAGTCCC
CAGGCTCCCCAGCAGGCAGAAGTATGCAAAGCATGCATCTCAATTAGTCAGCAACCAGGTGTGGAAAGTC
CCCAGGCTCCCCAGCAGGCAGAAGTATGCAAAGCATGCATCTCAATTAGTCAGCAACCATAGTCCCGCCC
CTAACTCCGCCCATCCCGCCCCTAACTCCGCCCAGTTCCGCCCATTCTCCGCCCCATGGCTGACTAATTT
TTTTTATTTATGCAGAGGCCGAGGCCGCCTCTGCCTCTGAGCTATTCCAGAAGTAGTGAGGAGGCTTTTT
TGGAGGCCTAGGCTTTTGCAAAAAGCTCCCGGGAGCTTGTATATCCATTTTCGGATCTGATCAAGAGACA
GGATGAGGATCGTTTCGCGCGGGACTCTGGGGTTCGAAATGACCGACCAAGCGACGCCCAACCTGCCATC
ACGAGATTTCGATTCCACCGCCGCCTTCTATGAAAGGTTGGGCTTCGGAATCGTTTTCCGGGACGCCGGC
TGGATGATCCTCCAGCGCGGGGATCTCATGCTGGAGTTCTTCGCCCACCCCAACTTGTTTATTGCAGCTT
ATAATGGTTACAAATAAAGCAATAGCATCACAAATTTCACAAATAAAGCATTTTTTTCACTGCATTCTAG
TTGTGGTTTGTCCAAACTCATCAATGTATCTTATCATGTCTGTATACCGTCGACCTCTAGCTAGAGCTTG
GCGTAATCATGGTCATAGCTGTTTCCTGTGTGAAATTGTTATCCGCTCACAATTCCACACAACATACGAG
CCGGAAGCATAAAGTGTAAAGCCTGGGGTGCCTAATGAGTGAGCTAACTCACATTAATTGCGTTGCGCTC
ACTGCCCGCTTTCCAGTCGGGAAACCTGTCGTGCCAGCTGCATTAATGAATCGGCCAACGCGCGGGGAGA
GGCGGTTTGCGTATTGGGCGCTCTTCCGCTTCCTCGCTCACTGACTCGCTGCGCTCGGTCGTTCGGCTGC
GGCGAGCGGTATCAGCTCACTCAAAGGCGGTAATACGGTTATCCACAGAATCAGGGGATAACGCAGGAAA
GAACATGTGAGCAAAAGGCCAGCAAAAGGCCAGGAACCGTAAAAAGGCCGCGTTGCTGGCGTTTTTCCAT
AGGCTCCGCCCCCCTGACGAGCATCACAAAAATCGACGCTCAAGTCAGAGGTGGCGAAACCCGACAGGAC
TATAAAGATACCAGGCGTTTCCCCCTGGAAGCTCCCTCGTGCGCTCTCCTGTTCCGACCCTGCCGCTTAC
CGGATACCTGTCCGCCTTTCTCCCTTCGGGAAGCGTGGCGCTTTCTCATAGCTCACGCTGTAGGTATCTC
AGTTCGGTGTAGGTCGTTCGCTCCAAGCTGGGCTGTGTGCACGAACCCCCCGTTCAGCCCGACCGCTGCG
CCTTATCCGGTAACTATCGTCTTGAGTCCAACCCGGTAAGACACGACTTATCGCCACTGGCAGCAGCCAC
TGGTAACAGGATTAGCAGAGCGAGGTATGTAGGCGGTGCTACAGAGTTCTTGAAGTGGTGGCCTAACTAC
GGCTACACTAGAAGAACAGTATTTGGTATCTGCGCTCTGCTGAAGCCAGTTACCTTCGGAAAAAGAGTTG
GTAGCTCTTGATCCGGCAAACAAACCACCGCTGGTAGCGGTGGTTTTTTTGTTTGCAAGCAGCAGATTAC
GCGCAGAAAAAAAGGATCTCAAGAAGATCCTTTGATCTTTTCTACGGGGTCTGACGCTCAGTGGAACGAA
AACTCACGTTAAGGGATTTTGGTCATGAGATTATCAAAAAGGATCTTCACCTAGATCCTTTTAAATTAAA
AATGAAGTTTTAAATCAATCTAAAGTATATATGAGTAAACTTGGTCTGACAGTTACCAATGCTTAATCAG
TGAGGCACCTATCTCAGCGATCTGTCTATTTCGTTCATCCATAGTTGCCTGACTCCCCGTCGTGTAGATA
ACTACGATACGGGAGGGCTTACCATCTGGCCCCAGTGCTGCAATGATACCGCGAGACCCACGCTCACCGG
CTCCAGATTTATCAGCAATAAACCAGCCAGCCGGAAGGGCCGAGCGCAGAAGTGGTCCTGCAACTTTATC
CGCCTCCATCCAGTCTATTAATTGTTGCCGGGAAGCTAGAGTAAGTAGTTCGCCAGTTAATAGTTTGCGC
AACGTTGTTGCCATTGCTACAGGCATCGTGGTGTCACGCTCGTCGTTTGGTATGGCTTCATTCAGCTCCG
GTTCCCAACGATCAAGGCGAGTTACATGATCCCCCATGTTGTGCAAAAAAGCGGTTAGCTCCTTCGGTCC
TCCGATCGTTGTCAGAAGTAAGTTGGCCGCAGTGTTATCACTCATGGTTATGGCAGCACTGCATAATTCT
CTTACTGTCATGCCATCCGTAAGATGCTTTTCTGTGACTGGTGAGTACTCAACCAAGTCATTCTGAGAAT
AGTGTATGCGGCGACCGAGTTGCTCTTGCCCGGCGTCAATACGGGATAATACCGCGCCACATAGCAGAAC
TTTAAAAGTGCTCATCATTGGAAAACGTTCTTCGGGGCGAAAACTCTCAAGGATCTTACCGCTGTTGAGA
TCCAGTTCGATGTAACCCACTCGTGCACCCAACTGATCTTCAGCATCTTTTACTTTCACCAGCGTTTCTG
GGTGAGCAAAAACAGGAAGGCAAAATGCCGCAAAAAAGGGAATAAGGGCGACACGGAAATGTTGAATACT
CATACTCTTCCTTTTTCAATATTATTGAAGCATTTATCAGGGTTATTGTCTCATGAGCGGATACATATTT
GAATGTATTTAGAAAAATAAACAAATAGGGGTTCCGCGCACATTTCCCCGAAAAGTGCCACCTGACGTCG
ACGGATCGGGAGATCTCCCGATCCCCTATGGTGCACTCTCAGTACAATCTGCTCTGATGCCGCATAGTTA
AGCCAGTATCTGCTCCCTGCTTGTGTGTTGGAGGTCGCTGAGTAGTGCGCGAGCAAAATTTAAGCTACAA
CAAGGCAAGGCTTGACCGACAATTGCATGAAGAATCTGCTTAGGGTTAGGCGTTTTGCGCTGCTTCGCGA
TGTACGGGCCAGATATACGCGTTGACATTGATTATTGACTAGTTATTAATAGTAATCAATTACGGGGTCA
TTAGTTCATAGCCCATATATGGAGTTCCGCGTTACATAACTTACGGTAAATGGCCCGCCTGGCTGACCGC
CCAACGACCCCCGCCCATTGACGTCAATAATGACGTATGTTCCCATAGTAACGCCAATAGGGACTTTCCA
TTGACGTCAATGGGTGGAGTATTTACGGTAAACTGCCCACTTGGCAGTACATCAAGTGTATCATATGCCA
AGTACGCCCCCTATTGACGTCAATGACGGTAAATGGCCCGCCTGGCATTATGCCCAGTACATGACCTTAT
GGGACTTTCCTACTTGGCAGTACATCTACGTATTAGTCATCGCTATTACCATGGTGATGCGGTTTTGGCA
GTACATCAATGGGCGTGGATAGCGGTTTGACTCACGGGGATTTCCAAGTCTCCACCCCATTGACGTCAAT
GGGAGTTTGTTTTGGCACCAAAATCAACGGGACTTTCCAAAATGTCGTAACAACTCCGCCCCATTGACGC
AAATGGGCGGTAGGCGTGTACGGTGGGAGGTCTATATAAGCAGAGCTCTCTGGCTAACTAGAGAACCCAC
TGCTTACTGGCTTATCGAAATTAATACGACTCACTATAGGGAGACCCAAGCTGGCTAGCGTTTAAACTTA
AGCTTGGTACCGAGCTCGGATCCACTAGTCCAGTGTGGTGGAATTCATGGTGAGCAAGGGCGAGGAGCTG
ATCAAGGAGAACATGAGAAGCAAGCTGTACCTGGAAGGCAGCGTGAACGGCCACCAGTTCAAGTGCACCC
ACGAAGGGGAGGGCAAGCCCTACGAGGGCAAGCAGACCAACAGGATCAAGGTGGTGGAGGGAGGCCCCCT
GCCGTTCGCATTCGACATCCTGGCCACCCACTTTATGTACGGGAGCAAGGTGTTCATCAAGTACCCCGCC
GACCTCCCCGATTATTTTAAGCAGTCCTTCCCTGAGGGCTTCACATGGGAGAGAGTCATGGTGTTCGAAG
ACGGGGGCGTGCTGACCGCCACCCAGGACACCAGCCTCCAGGACGGCGAGCTCATCTACAACGTCAAGGT
CAGAGGGGTGAACTTCCCAGCCAACGGCCCCGTGATGCAGAAGAAAACACTGGGCTGGGAGCCCAGCACC
GAGACCATGTACCCCGCTGACGGCGGCCTGGAAGGCAGATGCGACAAGGCCCTGAAGCTCGTGGGCGGGG
GCCACCTGCACGTCAACTTCAAGACCACATACAAGTCCAAGAAACCCGTGAAGATGCCCGGCGTCCACTA
CGTGGACCGCAGACTGGAAAGAATCAAGGAGGCCGACAACGAGACCTACGTCGAGCAGTACGAGCACGCT
GTGGCCAGATACTCCAACCTGGGCGGAGGCTTCACACTCGAAGATTTCGTTGGGGACTGGCGACAGACAG
CCGGCTACAACCTGGACCAAGTCCTTGAACAGGGAGGTGTGTCCAGTTTGTTTCAGAATCTCGGGGTGTC
CGTAACTCCGATCCAAAGGATTGTCCTGAGCGGTGAAAATGGGCTGAAGATCGACATCCATGTCATCATC
CCGTATGAAGGTCTGAGCGGCGACCAAATGGGCCAGATCGAAAAAATTTTTAAGGTGGTGTACCCTGTGG
ATGATCATCACTTTAAGGTGATCCTGCACTATGGCACACTGGTAATCGACGGGGTTACGCCGAACATGAT
CGACTATTTCGGACGGCCGTATGAAGGCATCGCCGTGTTCGACGGCAAAAAGATCACTGTAACAGGGACC
CTGTGGAACGGCAACAAAATTATCGACGAGCGCCTGATCAACCCCGACGGCTCCCTGCTGTTCCGAGTAA
CCATCAACGGAGTGACCGGCTGGCGGCTGTGCGAACGCATTCTGGCGAGGCACGAGCTGATCAAGGAGAA
CATGAGAAGCAAGCTGTACCTGGAAGGCAGCGTGAACGGCCACCAGTTCAAGTGCACCCACGAAGGGGAG
GGCAAGCCCTACGAGGGCAAGCAGACCAACAGGATCAAGGTGGTGGAGGGAGGCCCCCTGCCGTTCGCAT
TCGACATCCTGGCCACCCACTTTATGTACGGGAGCAAGGTGTTCATCAAGTACCCCGCCGACCTCCCCGA
TTATTTTAAGCAGTCCTTCCCTGAGGGCTTCACATGGGAGAGAGTCATGGTGTTCGAAGACGGGGGCGTG
CTGACCGCCACCCAGGACACCAGCCTCCAGGACGGCGAGCTCATCTACAACGTCAAGGTCAGAGGGGTGA
ACTTCCCAGCCAACGGCCCCGTGATGCAGAAGAAAACACTGGGCTGGGAGCCCAGCACCGAGACCATGTA
CCCCGCTGACGGCGGCCTGGAAGGCAGATGCGACAAGGCCCTGAAGCTCGTGGGCGGGGGCCACCTGCAC
GTCAACTTCAAGACCACATACAAGTCCAAGAAACCCGTGAAGATGCCCGGCGTCCACTACGTGGACCGCA
GACTGGAAAGAATCAAGGAGGCCGACAACGAGACCTACGTCGAGCAGTACGAGCACGCTGTGGCCAGATA
CTCCAACCTGGGCGGAGGCATGGACGAGCTGTACAAGGCGGCCGCTGAGGGCAGAGGAAGTCTTCTAACA
TGCGGTGACGTGGAGGAGAATCCCGGCCCTTCCGGGATGACCGAGTACAAGCCCACGGTGCGCCTCGCCA
CCCGCGACGACGTCCCCAGGGCCGTACGCACCCTCGCCGCCGCGTTCGCCGACTACCCCGCCACGCGCCA
CACCGTCGATCCGGACCGCCACATCGAGCGGGTCACCGAGCTGCAAGAACTCTTCCTCACGCGCGTCGGG
CTCGACATCGGCAAGGTGTGGGTCGCGGACGACGGCGCCGCGGTGGCGGTCTGGACCACGCCGGAGAGCG
TCGAAGCGGGGGCGGTGTTCGCCGAGATCGGCCCGCGCATGGCCGAGTTGAGCGGTTCCCGGCTGGCCGC
GCAGCAACAGATGGAAGGCCTCCTGGCGCCGCACCGGCCCAAGGAGCCCGCGTGGTTCCTGGCCACCGTC
GGCGTCTCGCCCGACCACCAGGGCAAGGGTCTGGGCAGCGCCGTCGTGCTCCCCGGAGTGGAGGCGGCCG
AGCGCGCCGGGGTGCCCGCCTTCCTGGAGACCTCCGCGCCCCGCAACCTCCCCTTCTACGAGCGGCTCGG
CTTCACCGTCACCGCCGACGTCGAGGTGCCCGAAGGACCGCGCACCTGGTGCATGACCCGCAAGCCCGGT
GCCTGAACCCCTCTCCCTCCCCCCCCCCTAACGTTACTGGCCGAAGCCGCTTGGAATAAGGCCGGTGTGC
GTTTGTCTATATGTTATTTTCCACCATATTGCCGTCTTTTGGCAATGTGAGGGCCCGGAAACCTGGCCCT
GTCTTCTTGACGAGCATTCCTAGGGGTCTTTCCCCTCTCGCCAAAGGAATGCAAGGTCTGTTGAATGTCG
TGAAGGAAGCAGTTCCTCTGGAAGCTTCTTGAAGACAAACAACGTCTGTAGCGACCCTTTGCAGGCAGCG
GAACCCCCCACCTGGCGACAGGTGCCTCTGCGGCCAAAAGCCACGTGTATAAGATACACCTGCAAAGGCG
GCACAACCCCAGTGCCACGTTGTGAGTTGGATAGTTGTGGAAAGAGTCAAATGGCTCTCCTCAAGCGTAT
TCAACAAGGGGCTGAAGGATGCCCAGAAGGTACCCCATTGTATGGGATCTGATCTGGGGCCTCGGTGCAC
ATGCTTTACATGTGTTTAGTCGAGGTTAAAAAAACGTCTAGGCCCCCCGAACCACGGGGACGTGGTTTTC
CTTTGAAAAACACGATGATAATGTGATGGTTGAGATGTTGCCAACCGTAGCTGTGCTCGTTTTGGCTGTC
AGCGTAGTCGCTAAAGATAATACAACACTTCAGGAGTTCGCAACATCTAAGGGAGAAGAGTTGTTTACTG
GCGTAGTACCCATTCTTGTGGAACTTGACGGCGATGTTAATGGTCATAAGTTCTCTGTGTCTGGTGAGGG
CGAGGGGGATGCTACATATGGTAAATTGACCCTCAAATTTATTTGTACAACCGGGAAGCTCCCTGTACCC
TGGCCTACTCTCGTGACCACCCTCACCTACGGGGTACAATGTTTTTCCAGATACCCCGATCACATGAAGC
GCCACGATTTCTTCAAAAGTGCCATGCCCGAGGGTTACGTCCAGGAACGCACAATATTTTTCAAGGATGA
TGGAAATTACAAAACCCGCGCCGAGGTTAAGTTCGAGGGGGATACCCTCGTTAACCGGATTGAACTGAAG
GGTATCGACTTTAAGGAGGACGGTAATATATTGGGGCATAAATTGGAATACAACTATAACGACCACCAGG
TGTATATCATGGCCGATAAACAGAAGAACGGCATCAAAGCAAACTTTAAAATTAGGCATAACATAGAGGA
TGGTGGCGTTCAGCTTGCTGATCACTATCAACAGAATACCCCTATAGGTGATGGACCCGTGCTCCTCCCA
GATAACCATTACTTGTTTACAACTTCTACACTCTCTAAGGACCCCAACGAAAAGAGAGACCACATGGTGC
TCTTGGAGTTCGTAACTGCCGCCGGAATTACACATGGTATGGACGAGCTCTACAAGGATATTTCCGGGGG
GGTCTTTACACTTGAAGATTTCGTCGGGGATTGGAGACAAACTGCCGGTTATAATCTTGATCAGGTGCTT
GAGCAAGGGGGGCTGAGCTCCCTTTTTCAAAAGCTGGGTGTATCTGTCACCCCTATCCAAAAGATTGTGC
TTAGCGGTGAAAATGGTCTCAAAATCGACATCCACGTGATCATCCCATACGAGGGTCTTAGTGGATACCA
GATGGGGCAGATAGAGAAGATTTTCAAAGTTGTTTACCCTGTCGACGACCACCATTTCAAAGTAATTCTG
CACTACGGAACCCTCGTCATAGACGGGGTCACACCCAACATGATAGATTACTTTGGGCGACCCTATGAAG
GGATAGCAGTATTCGACGGCAAAAAGATAACCGTGACAGGCACCCTGTGGAATGGAAACAAAATTATAGA
TGAGCGCCTGATCAACCCTGACGGTTCTTTGTTGTTCAGGGTTACAATCAATGGTGTCACAGGCTGGAGG
CTCTGTGAGAACATCCTGGCTCAGTTGGAGAATGGGGGGATCTCCCTCTTGGTGCAAAATACATCATGGA
TGTTGCTTCTTCTTCTTAGCTTGAGCCTCTTGCAGGCATTGGATTTCATCAGTCTCTAA
